>Addgene plasmid #171411 | GST-TEVcs- FIP200 delta641-779-MBP | addgene full sequence | sequence record 337505 | Addgene Partial NGS Result
GGTCGACATTGATTATTGACTAGTTATTAATAGTAATCAATTACGGGGTCATTAGTTCATAGCCCATATA
TGGAGTTCCGCGTTACATAACTTACGGTAAATGGCCCGCCTGGCTGACCGCCCAACGACCCCCGCCCATT
GACGTCAATAATGACGTATGTTCCCATAGTAACGCCAATAGGGACTTTCCATTGACGTCAATGGGTGGAG
TATTTACGGTAAACTGCCCACTTGGCAGTACATCAAGTGTATCATATGCCAAGTACGCCCCCTATTGACG
TCAATGACGGTAAATGGCCCGCCTGGCATTATGCCCAGTACATGACCTTATGGGACTTTCCTACTTGGCA
GTACATCTACGTATTAGTCATCGCTATTACCATGGTCGAGGTGAGCCCCACGTTCTGCTTCACTCTCCCC
ATCTCCCCCCCCTCCCCACCCCCAATTTTGTATTTATTTATTTTTTAATTATTTTGTGCAGCGATGGGGG
CGGGGGGGGGGGGGGGGCGCGCGCCRGGSGGGGSGGGGSGGGGSGRGGGGSGGGGSGGGGSGRGGCGGAG
AGGTGCGGCGGCAGCCAATCAGAGCGGCGCGCTCCGAAAGTTTCCTTTTATGGCGAGGCGGCGGCGGCGG
CGGCCCTATAAAAAGCGAAGCGCGCGGCGGGCGGGAGTCGCTGCGCGCTGCCTTCGCCCCGTGCCCCGCT
CCGCCGCCGCCTCGCGCCGCCCGCCCCGGCTCTGACTGACCGCGTTACTCCCACAGGTGAGCGGGCGGGA
CGGCCCTTCTCCTCCGGGCTGTAATTAGCGCTTGGTTTAATGACGGCTTGTTTCTTTTCTGTGGCTGCGT
GAAAGCCTTGAGGGGCTCCGGGAGGGCCCTTTGTGCGGGGGGAGCGGCTCGGGGGGTGCGTGCGTGTGTG
TGTGCGTGGGGAGCGCCGCGTGCGGCTCCGCGCTGCCCGGCGGCTGTGAGCGCTGCGGGCGCGGCGCGGG
GCTTTGTGCGCTCCGCAGTGTGCGCGAGGGGAGCGCGGCCGGGGGCGGTGCCCCGCGGTGCGGGGGGGGC
TGCGAGGGGAACAAAGGCTGCGTGCGGGGTGTGTGCGTGGGGGGGTGAGCAGGGGGTGTGGGCGCGTCGG
TCGGGCTGCAACCCCCCCTGCACCCCCCTCCCCGAGTTGCTGAGCACGGCCCGGCTTCGGGTGCGGGGCT
CCGTACGGGGCGTGGCGCGGGGCTCGCCGTGCCGGGCGGGGGGTGGCGGCAGGTGGGGGTGCCGGGCGGG
GCGGGGCCGCCTCGGGCCGGGGAGGGCTCGGGGGAGGGGCGCGGCGGCCCCCGGAGCGCCGGCGGCTGTC
GAGGCGCGGCGAGCCGCAGCCATTGCCTTTTATGGTAATCGTGCGAGAGGGCGCAGGGACTTCCTTTGTC
CCAAATCTGTGCGGAGCCGAAATCTGGGAGGCGCCGCCGCACCCCCTCTAGCGGGCGCGGGGCGAAGCGG
TGCGGCGCCGGCAGGAAGGAAATGGGCGGGGAGGGCCTTCGTGCGTCGCCGCGCCGCCGTCCCCTTCTCC
CTCTCCAGCCTCGGGGCTGTCCGCGGGGGGACGGCTGCCTTCGGGGGGGACGGGGCAGGGCGGGGTTCGG
CTTCTGGCGTGTGACCGGCGGCTCTAGAGCCTCTGCTAACCATGTTCATGCCTTCTTCTTTTTCCTACAG
CTCCTGGGCAACGTGCTGGTTATTGTGCTGTCTCATCATTTTGGCAAAGAATTCCTCGATCGACGGTATC
GATGCCACCATGGCATCCCCTATACTAGGTTATTGGAAAATTAAGGGCCTTGTGCAACCCACTCGACTTC
TTTTGGAATATCTTGAAGAAAAATATGAAGAGCATTTGTATGAGCGCGATGAAGGTGATAAATGGCGAAA
CAAAAAGTTTGAATTGGGTTTGGAGTTTCCCAATCTTCCTTATTATATTGATGGTGATGTTAAATTAACA
CAGTCTATGGCCATCATACGTTATATAGCTGACAAGCACAACATGTTGGGTGGTTGTCCAAAAGAGCGTG
CAGAGATTTCAATGCTTGAAGGAGCGGTTTTGGATATTAGATACGGTGTTTCGAGAATTGCATATAGTAA
AGACTTTGAAACTCTCAAAGTTGATTTTCTTAGCAAGCTACCTGAAATGCTGAAAATGTTCGAAGATCGT
TTATGTCATAAAACATATTTAAATGGTGATCATGTAACCCATCCTGACTTCATGTTGTATGACGCTCTTG
ATGTTGTTTTATACATGGACCCAATGTGCCTGGATGCGTTCCCAAAATTAGTTTGTTTTAAAAAACGTAT
TGAAGCTATCCCACAAATTGATAAGTACTTGAAATCCAGCAAGTATATAGCATGGCCTTTGCAGGGCTGG
CAAGCCACGTTTGGTGGTGGCGACCATCCTCCAAAATCGGATGATTACGATATCCCAACGACCGAAAACC
TGTATTTTCAGGGTGGTACCATGAAGCTCTATGTGTTTCTCGTGAATACCGGCACTACCCTGACCTTTGA
TACCGAACTGACCGTCCAGACCGTGGCTGACCTGAAGCATGCTATCCAGTCTAAATACAAGATCGCAATT
CAGCACCAGGTGCTGGTGGTCAACGGCGGAGAGTGCATGGCCGCTGATCGCAGGGTCTGTACCTATTCAG
CCGGCACCGACACTAACCCAATCTTCCTCTTTAATAAGGAGATGATTCTGTGCGATAGACCCCCTGCTAT
CCCCAAGACCACTTTTAGCACTGAGAACGACATGGAAATCAAAGTGGAGGAATCCCTGATGATGCCAGCC
GTGTTCCACACCGTCGCTTCTCGCACTCAGCTGGCACTCGAGATGTACGAAGTGGCCAAGAAACTGTGCT
CTTTCTGTGAGGGTCTCGTCCACGATGAACATCTGCAGCACCAGGGCTGGGCAGCCATTATGGCTAACCT
GGAGGACTGTTCAAATAGTTATCAGAAACTGCTCTTCAAGTTTGAGTCTATCTACTCAAACTATCTGCAG
AGCATCGAAGACATTAAACTGAAGCTCACACACCTGGGAACCGCAGTGAGCGTCATGGCCAAGATCCCTC
TGCTCGAGTGCCTGACTAGGCATTCCTACAGAGAATGTCTGGGTAGGCTCGATAGTCTGCCAGAACACGA
GGACAGCGAGAAAGCCGAAATGAAGCGCTCTACAGAGCTGGTGCTCTCACCTGACATGCCAAGGACAACC
AACGAAAGTCTGCTCACCAGCTTCCCAAAGTCCGTGGAGCATGTCTCCCCCGACACTGCCGATGCTGAAT
CTGGAAAGGAGATTAGAGAAAGTTGCCAGAGCACCGTGCACCAGCAGGACGAGACTACAATCGATACTAA
GGACGGCGATCTGCCCTTCTTTAACGTCAGTCTGCTCGATTGGATCAACGTCCAGGACAGACCTAATGAT
GTGGAGTCCCTGGTCCGGAAGTGCTTTGATAGCATGTCCCGTCTGGACCCACGTATCATTCGTCCTTTCA
TCGCAGAGTGTCGTCAGACCATTGCCAAGCTGGACAACCAGAATATGAAAGCTATTAAGGGTCTGGAAGA
TCGGCTCTACGCCCTGGACCAGATGATCGCTAGCTGTGGACGCCTGGTGAACGAGCAGAAGGAACTCGCT
CAGGGTTTCCTGGCAAACCAGAAAAGAGCCGAGAATCTCAAGGATGCATCAGTGCTGCCTGACCTGTGCC
TCAGTCATGCCAATCAGCTGATGATTATGCTCCAGAACCACCGCAAGCTGCTCGACATCAAACAGAAGTG
TACCACTGCTAAACAGGAGCTGGCAAACAATCTCCATGTGAGGCTGAAGTGGTGCTGTTTCGTCATGCTG
CACGCAGACCAGGATGGCGAGAAGCTCCAGGCCCTGCTCAGGCTGGTGATTGAGCTGCTCGAAAGAGTGA
AGATCGTCGAGGCTCTGTCCACCGTCCCACAGATGTACTGCCTGGCAGTGGTCGAGGTGGTCAGACGTAA
AATGTTTATCAAGCACTACAGAGAATGGGCAGGTGCCCTCGTGAAAGATGGCAAGCGTCTGTATGAAGCC
GAGAAATCTAAGCGTGAGTCATTCGGCAAACTGTTTCGGAAGAGCTTCCTCCGTAACCGGCTGTTCCGCG
GACTCGACAGTTGGCCACCCAGCTTTTGCACCCAGAAACCTAGGAAGTTCGACTGTGAGCTGCCAGATAT
CTCCCTCAAGGACCTGCAGTTTCTCCAGTCCTTCTGCCCATCTGAGGTGCAGCCCTTTCTGAGGGTCCCT
CTGCTCTGTGACTTCGAACCTCTGCACCAGCATGTGCTGGCCCTCCACAACCTCGTCAAGGCTGCACAGA
GTCTGGATGAGATGAGCCAGACAATCACCGACCTGCTCAGCGAACAGAAGACAAATGTGTGCGGCAAGGA
GGACTTTGGAGATCATACCTCTCTGAACGTCCAGCTCGAACGCTGTAGGGTGGTCGCTCAGGATTCTCAT
TTCTCAATCCAGACTATTAAGGAGGACCTGTGCCACTTCCGCACATTTGTGCAGAAGGAACAGTGCGACT
TCAGTAACAGCCTGAAATGTACAGCCGTGGAGATCAGGAACATCATCGAAAAGGTCAAGTGTTCTCTGGA
GATCACCCTCAAAGAAAAGCACCAGAAAGAGCTGCTCTCACTGAAGAACGAATACGAGGGAAAACTGGAC
GGTCTCATTAAGGAAACCGAGGAAAACGAGAATAAAATCAAGAAACTGAAGGGAGAGCTGGTGTGCCTCG
AGGAAGTCCTGCAGAACAAGGATAATGAATTCGCCCTGGTGAAACATGAAAAGGAGGCTGTCATCTGCCT
GCAGAATGAGAAAGACCAGAAGCTGCTCGAAATGGAGAACATTATGCACTCACAGAATTGTGAGATCAAA
GAACTGAAGCAGAGTAGAGAGATCGTGCTGGAAGATCTCAAGAAACTGCATGTCGAGAATGACGAAAAGC
TGCAGCTGCTCCGTGCCGAACTCCAGAGCCTGGAGCAGTCCCACCTCAAGGAACTGGAGGATACTCTGCA
GGTGCGCCATATCCAGGAATTCGAGAAGGTGATGACAGACCACAGAGTCAGCCTCGAGGAACTGAAGAAA
GAGAACCAGCAGATCATTAATCAGATCCAGGAGTCCCACGCTGAAATCATTCAGGAAAAAGAGAAGCAGC
TGCAGGAGCTGAAACTCAAGGTGTCTGACCTCAGCGATACCCGCTGCAAACTGGAAGTCGAGCTGGCCCT
CAAGGAAGCTGAGACTGACGAGATCAAAATTCTGCTCGAGGAATCTCGGGCCCAGCAGAAAGAAACCCTG
AAGTCACTGCTCGAACAGGAGACCGAAAATCTCCGTACTGAGATCAGCAAACTGAACCAGAAGATTCAGG
ATAACAATGAGAATTACCAAGTGGGACTCGCTGAACTGAGAACTCTCATGACAATCGAGAAGGACCAGTG
TATCTCTGAACTGATTTCACGTCATGAGGAAGAGTCAAACATTCTGAAAGCAGAGCTCAATAAAGTGACT
AGTCTGCACAACCAGGCCTTCGAGATCGAGAAGAACCTGAAGGAGCAGATCATTGAACTGCAGTCCAAGC
TCGATTCCGAACTGTCTGCCCTCGAGAGGCAGAAAGACGAAAAGATCACACAGCAGGAAGAGAAGTATGA
GGCTATCATTCAGAACCTCGAAAAAGATAGGCAGAAGCTGGTGTCCTCTCAGGAGCAGGACAGAGAACAG
CTGATTCAGAAACTCAATTGCGAGAAGGACGAAGCAATCCAGACAGCCCTCAAAGAGTTCAAGCTGGAGA
GAGAAGTGGTCGAGAAAGAACTGCTCGAGAAAGTGAAGCACCTGGAAAACCAGATCGCTAAGTCACCCGC
AATTGATAGTACCCGTGGTGACTCAAGTAGCCTGGTGGCCGAGCTCCAGGAAAAGCTGCAGGAAGAGAAG
GCTAAGTTTCTGGAGCAGCTCGAAGAGCAGGAAAAAAGAAAGAACGAAGAGATGCAGAATGTGCGTACAA
GCCTGATCGCCGAGCAGCAGACCAACTTCAATACCGTCCTGACTCGTGAGAAAATGCGGAAGGAAAACAT
CATTAATGACCTCAGCGATAAACTGAAGTCCACCATGCAGCAGCAGGAGCGCGACAAGGATCTCATCGAG
TCCCTGTCTGAAGACAGAGCTCGTCTGCTCGAAGAGAAGAAAAAGCTGGAAGAGGAAGTCAGTAAGCTGA
GGTCCTCTTCATTCGTGCCAAGCCCCTACGTCGCTACTGCACCCGAGCTGTATGGAGCCTGCGCTCCTGA
GCTGCCTGGTGAATCAGACCGGAGTGCCGTGGAGACTGCTGATGAAGGCCGCGTCGACTCTGCCATGGAG
ACAAGCATGATGTCCGTGCAGGAAAACATTCATATGCTGTCAGAGGAAAAGCAGAGAATCATGCTGCTCG
AGCGTACCCTGCAGCTCAAAGAGGAAGAGAACAAGCGCCTCAATCAGAGGCTGATGTCACAGAGTATGAG
TAGCGTGTCCTCTCGCCACTCCGAGAAGATCGCCATTAGGGATTTCCAAGTGGGAGACCTGGTCCTCATC
ATTCTGGACGAACGCCATGATAACTACGTGCTGTTTACTGTCTCTCCTACACTGTATTTCCTCCACAGCG
AGTCCCTGCCCGCTCTGGACCTCAAGCCTGGTGAAGGCGCATCTGGCGCCTCAAGGAGACCCTGGGTGCT
GGGAAAAGTCATGGAGAAGGAATACTGCCAGGCTAAAAAGGCACAGAACCGTTTTAAGGTGCCTCTGGGC
ACCAAATTCTATCGGGTGAAGGCCGTCTCCTGGAATAAAAAGGTCCCCGGGGCTAGCATGAAAATCGAAG
AAGGTAAACTGGTAATCTGGATTAACGGCGATAAAGGCTATAACGGTCTCGCTGAAGTCGGTAAGAAATT
CGAGAAAGATACCGGAATTAAAGTCACCGTTGAGCATCCGGATAAACTGGAAGAGAAATTCCCACAGGTT
GCGGCAACTGGCGATGGCCCTGACATTATCTTCTGGGCACACGACCGCTTTGGTGGCTACGCTCAATCTG
GCCTGTTGGCTGAAATCACCCCGGACAAAGCGTTCCAGGACAAGCTGTATCCGTTTACCTGGGATGCCGT
ACGTTACAACGGCAAGCTGATTGCTTACCCGATCGCTGTTGAAGCGTTATCGCTGATTTATAACAAAGAT
CTGCTGCCGAACCCGCCAAAAACCTGGGAAGAGATCCCGGCGCTGGATAAAGAACTGAAAGCGAAAGGTA
AGAGCGCGCTGATGTTCAACCTGCAAGAACCGTACTTCACCTGGCCGCTGATTGCTGCTGACGGGGGTTA
TGCGTTCAAGTATGAAAACGGCAAGTACGACATTAAAGACGTGGGCGTGGATAACGCTGGCGCGAAAGCG
GGTCTGACCTTCCTGGTTGACCTGATTAAAAACAAACACATGAATGCAGACACCGATTACTCCATCGCAG
AAGCTGCCTTTAATAAAGGCGAAACAGCGATGACCATCAACGGCCCGTGGGCATGGTCCAACATCGACAC
CAGCAAAGTGAATTATGGTGTAACGGTACTGCCGACCTTCAAGGGTCAACCATCCAAACCGTTCGTTGGC
GTGCTGAGCGCAGGTATTAACGCCGCCAGTCCGAACAAAGAGCTGGCAAAAGAGTTCCTCGAAAACTATC
TGCTGACTGATGAAGGTCTGGAAGCGGTTAATAAAGACAAACCGCTGGGTGCCGTAGCGCTGAAGTCTTA
CGAGGAAGAGTTGGCGAAAGATCCACGTATTGCCGCCACTATGGAAAACGCCCAGAAAGGTGAAATCATG
CCGAACATCCCGCAGATGTCCGCTTTCTGGTATGCCGTGCGTACTGCGGTGATCAACGCCGCCAGCGGTC
GTCAGACTGTCGATGAAGCCCTGAAAGACGCGCAGACTAATCCCGGGTGATATCTTAATTAATTAACTCG
AGGAATTCACTCCTCAGGTGCAGGCTGCCTATCAGAAGGTGGTGGCTGGTGTGGCCAATGCCCTGGCTCA
CAAATACCACTGAGATCTTTTTCCCTCTGCCAAAAATTATGGGGACATCATGAAGCCCCTTGAGCATCTG
ACTTCTGGCTAATAAAGGAAATTTATTTTCATTGCAATAGTGTGTTGGAATTTTTTGTGTCTCTCACTCG
GAAGGACATATGGGAGGGCAAATCATTTAAAACATCAGAATGAGTATTTGGTTTAGAGTTTGGCAACATA
TGCCCATATGCTGGCTGCCATGAACAAAGGTTGGCTATAAAGAGGTCATCAGTATATGAAACAGCCCCCT
GCTGTCCATTCCTTATTCCATAGAAAAGCCTTGACTTGAGGTTAGATTTTTTTTATATTTTGTTTTGTGT
TATTTTTTTCTTTAACATCCCTAAAATTTTCCTTACATGTTTTACTAGCCAGATTTTTCCTCCTCTCCTG
ACTACTCCCAGTCATAGCTGTCCCTCTTCTCTTATGGAGATCCCTCGACCTGCAGCCCAAGCTTGGCGTA
ATCATGGTCATAGCTGTTTCCTGTGTGAAATTGTTATCCGCTCACAATTCCACACAACATACGAGCCGGA
AGCATAAAGTGTAAAGCCTGGGGTGCCTAATGAGTGAGCTAACTCACATTAATTGCGTTGCGCTCACTGC
CCGCTTTCCAGTCGGGAAACCTGTCGTGCCAGCGGATCCGCATCTCAATTAGTCAGCAACCATAGTCCCG
CCCCTAACTCCGCCCATCCCGCCCCTAACTCCGCCCAGTTCCGCCCATTCTCCGCCCCATGGCTGACTAA
TTTTTTTTATTTATGCAGAGGCCGAGGCCGCCTCGGCCTCTGAGCTATTCCAGAAGTAGTGAGGAGGCTT
TTTTGGAGGCCTAGGCTTTTGCAAAAAGCTAACTTGTTTATTGCAGCTTATAATGGTTACAAATAAAGCA
ATAGCATCACAAATTTCACAAATAAAGCATTTTTTTCACTGCATTCTAGTTGTGGTTTGTCCAAACTCAT
CAATGTATCTTATCATGTCTGGATCCGCTGCATTAATGAATCGGCCAACGCGCGGGGAGAGGCGGTTTGC
GTATTGGGCGCTCTTCCGCTTCCTCGCTCACTGACTCGCTGCGCTCGGTCGTTCGGCTGCGGCGAGCGGT
ATCAGCTCACTCAAAGGCGGTAATACGGTTATCCACAGAATCAGGGGATAACGCAGGAAAGAACATGTGA
GCAAAAGGCCAGCAAAAGGCCAGGAACCGTAAAAAGGCCGCGTTGCTGGCGTTTTTCCATAGGCTCCGCC
CCCCTGACGAGCATCACAAAAATCGACGCTCAAGTCAGAGGTGGCGAAACCCGACAGGACTATAAAGATA
CCAGGCGTTTCCCCCTGGAAGCTCCCTCGTGCGCTCTCCTGTTCCGACCCTGCCGCTTACCGGATACCTG
TCCGCCTTTCTCCCTTCGGGAAGCGTGGCGCTTTCTCATAGCTCACGCTGTAGGTATCTCAGTTCGGTGT
AGGTCGTTCGCTCCAAGCTGGGCTGTGTGCACGAACCCCCCGTTCAGCCCGACCGCTGCGCCTTATCCGG
TAACTATCGTCTTGAGTCCAACCCGGTAAGACACGACTTATCGCCACTGGCAGCAGCCACTGGTAACAGG
ATTAGCAGAGCGAGGTATGTAGGCGGTGCTACAGAGTTCTTGAAGTGGTGGCCTAACTACGGCTACACTA
GAAGAACAGTATTTGGTATCTGCGCTCTGCTGAAGCCAGTTACCTTCGGAAAAAGAGTTGGTAGCTCTTG
ATCCGGCAAACAAACCACCGCTGGTAGCGGTGGTTTTTTTGTTTGCAAGCAGCAGATTACGCGCAGAAAA
AAAGGATCTCAAGAAGATCCTTTGATCTTTTCTACGGGGTCTGACGCTCAGTGGAACGAAAACTCACGTT
AAGGGATTTTGGTCATGAGATTATCAAAAAGGATCTTCACCTAGATCCTTTTAAATTAAAAATGAAGTTT
TAAATCAATCTAAAGTATATATGAGTAAACTTGGTCTGACAGTTACCAATGCTTAATCAGTGAGGCACCT
ATCTCAGCGATCTGTCTATTTCGTTCATCCATAGTTGCCTGACTCCCCGTCGTGTAGATAACTACGATAC
GGGAGGGCTTACCATCTGGCCCCAGTGCTGCAATGATACCGCGAGACCCACGCTCACCGGCTCCAGATTT
ATCAGCAATAAACCAGCCAGCCGGAAGGGCCGAGCGCAGAAGTGGTCCTGCAACTTTATCCGCCTCCATC
CAGTCTATTAATTGTTGCCGGGAAGCTAGAGTAAGTAGTTCGCCAGTTAATAGTTTGCGCAACGTTGTTG
CCATTGCTACAGGCATCGTGGTGTCACGCTCGTCGTTTGGTATGGCTTCATTCAGCTCCGGTTCCCAACG
ATCAAGGCGAGTTACATGATCCCCCATGTTGTGCAAAAAAGCGGTTAGCTCCTTCGGTCCTCCGATCGTT
GTCAGAAGTAAGTTGGCCGCAGTGTTATCACTCATGGTTATGGCAGCACTGCATAATTCTCTTACTGTCA
TGCCATCCGTAAGATGCTTTTCTGTGACTGGTGAGTACTCAACCAAGTCATTCTGAGAATAGTGTATGCG
GCGACCGAGTTGCTCTTGCCCGGCGTCAATACGGGATAATACCGCGCCACATAGCAGAACTTTAAAAGTG
CTCATCATTGGAAAACGTTCTTCGGGGCGAAAACTCTCAAGGATCTTACCGCTGTTGAGATCCAGTTCGA
TGTAACCCACTCGTGCACCCAACTGATCTTCAGCATCTTTTACTTTCACCAGCGTTTCTGGGTGAGCAAA
AACAGGAAGGCAAAATGCCGCAAAAAAGGGAATAAGGGCGACACGGAAATGTTGAATACTCATACTCTTC
CTTTTTCAATATTATTGAAGCATTTATCAGGGTTATTGTCTCATGAGCGGATACATATTTGAATGTATTT
AGAAAAATAAACAAATAGGGGTTCCGCGCACATTTCCCCGAAAAGTGCCACCTG
Features (pLannotate 1.2.2; 20 found; start..end, strand, type, name):
      5..384     +  enhancer       CMV enhancer: human cytomegalovirus immediate early enhancer
    386..663     +  promoter       chicken β-actin promoter: No description available
    664..1680    +  intron         chimeric intron: chimera between introns from chicken β-actin and rabbit β-globin
   1766..2417    +  CDS            GST (fragment): glutathione S-transferase from Schistosoma japonicum
   2444..2463    +  CDS            TEV site (fragment): tobacco etch virus (TEV) protease recognition and cleavage site
   2471..6835    +  CDS            RB1CC1 (fragment): RBCC1_HUMAN - Also known as KIAA0203, RBICC. Experimental evidence at protein level: Swiss-Prot protein existence level 1. Involved in autophagy (PubMed:21775823). Regulates early events but also late events of autophagosome formation through direct interaction with Atg16L1 (PubMed:23392225). Required for the formation of the autophagosome-like double-membrane structure that surrounds the Salmonella-containing vacuole (SCV) during S.typhimurium infection and subsequent xenophagy (By similarity). Involved in repair of DNA damage caused by ionizing radiation, which subsequently improves cell sur
   6848..7948    +  CDS            MBP: maltose binding protein from E. coli; malE (mutated); This version of the gene does not encode a signal sequence, so MBP will remain in the cytosol.
   7983..8060    +  CDS            HBB (fragment): HBB_PONPY - Experimental evidence at transcript level: Swiss-Prot protein existence level 2. Involved in oxygen transport from the lung to the various peripheral tissues. From Pongo pygmaeus (Bornean orangutan).
   8131..8186    +  polyA_signal   β-globin poly(A) signal: rabbit β-globin polyadenylation signal (Gil and Proudfoot, 1987)
   8569..8591    -  protein_bind   lac operator (fragment): The lac repressor binds to the lac operator to inhibit transcription in E. coli. This inhibition can be relieved by adding lactose or isopropyl-β-D-thiogalactopyranoside (IPTG). lac repressor encoded by lacI
   8595..8625    -  promoter       lac promoter: promoter for the E. coli lac operon
   8640..8661    -  protein_bind   CAP binding site: CAP binding activates transcription in the presence of cAMP. E. coli catabolite activator protein
   8674..8713    -  CDS            lacI (fragment): lac repressor; lacI; The lac repressor binds to the lac operator to inhibit transcription in E. coli. This inhibition can be relieved by adding lactose or isopropyl-β-D-thiogalactopyranoside (IPTG).
   8720..8742    +  promoter       SV40 promoter (fragment): SV40 enhancer and early promoter
   8766..8901    +  rep_origin     SV40 ori: SV40 origin of replication
   8921..9055    +  polyA_signal   SV40 poly(A) signal: SV40 polyadenylation signal
   9057..9111    -  CDS            lacI (fragment): lac repressor; lacI; The lac repressor binds to the lac operator to inhibit transcription in E. coli. This inhibition can be relieved by adding lactose or isopropyl-β-D-thiogalactopyranoside (IPTG).
   9294..9882    -  rep_origin     ori: high-copy-number ColE1/pMB1/pBR322/pUC origin of replication
  10053..10913   -  CDS            AmpR: β-lactamase; bla; confers resistance to ampicillin, carbenicillin, and related antibiotics
  10914..11018   -  promoter       AmpR promoter: bla
