[The description below was written by a language model from this plasmid's Addgene catalogue record and pLannotate feature annotations shown in this document.]
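Description:
GST-TEVcs- FIP200 delta641-779-MBP is a mammalian expression plasmid built on the pCAG backbone, made to produce a doubly tagged, internally truncated form of human FIP200 (RB1CC1) for protein purification. It is maintained in E. coli through a high-copy ColE1/pUC-type origin and selected with ampicillin via the β-lactamase gene and its native promoter. The backbone also carries an SV40 origin of replication, which can support episomal amplification in cells expressing SV40 large T antigen, along with an SV40 poly(A) signal and small lac promoter/operator and lacI remnants that appear to be cloning-vector leftovers with no role in expression.

Transcription is driven by the composite CAG promoter: the CMV immediate-early enhancer, the chicken β-actin promoter and a chimeric β-actin/β-globin intron, giving strong constitutive expression in mammalian cells. The annotated coding features run in order as an N-terminal Schistosoma japonicum GST, a TEV protease cleavage site, the FIP200 coding sequence lacking residues 641–779, and a C-terminal E. coli maltose binding protein without its signal sequence. The transcript ends at a rabbit β-globin polyadenylation signal; the short upstream "HBB" annotation is probably β-globin sequence belonging to this 3′ region rather than a separate coding element. GST allows glutathione affinity capture with release of the tag by TEV cleavage, while MBP provides a second affinity handle and may aid solubility.

According to the record, the plasmid is used to purify a truncated human ULK1 complex, of which FIP200 is the scaffolding subunit. The insert species is listed as synthetic, the cloning sites are not recorded, and the sequence is labelled a partial NGS result.
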