Addgene plasmid #171411: GST-TEVcs- FIP200 delta641-779-MBP
Purpose: For the purifcation of human ULK1 truncated complex
Depositing lab: James Hurley. Depositing organization: University of California, Berkeley. Publication: Reconstitution of cargo-induced LC3 lipidation in mammalian selective autophagy. Chang C, Shi X, Jensen LE, Yokom AL, Fracchiolla D, Martens S, Hurley JH. Sci Adv. 2021 Apr 23;7(17). pii: 7/17/eabg4922. doi: 10.1126/sciadv.abg4922. Print 2021 Apr. PubMed 33893090.
Backbone
  Vector backbone: pCAG
  Vector type: Mammalian Expression
Growth in bacteria
  Bacterial resistance: Ampicillin, 100 μg/mL
  Growth temperature: 37°C
  Growth strain: DH5alpha
  Copy number: High Copy
Gene/Insert
  Gene/Insert name: FIP200
  Species: Synthetic
  Mutation: truncation (delta641-779-MBP)
  Entrez Gene: RB1CC1 (a.k.a. ATG17, CC1, FIP200, PPP1R131)
  Cloning method: Restriction Enzyme; 5′ cloning site Unknown (unknown if destroyed); 3′ cloning site Unknown (unknown if destroyed)
Terms and licenses: Academic/Nonprofit Terms; Industry Terms: Not Available to Industry
How to cite: GST-TEVcs- FIP200 delta641-779-MBP was a gift from James Hurley (Addgene plasmid # 171411 ; http://n2t.net/addgene:171411 ; RRID:Addgene_171411)
